>Addgene plasmid #1621 | L4040 | depositor full sequence | sequence record 231 | Author sequence
AAGCTTGCATGCCTGCAGGTCGAGGCATTTGAATTGGGGGTGGTGGACAGTAACTGTCTGTAATAATAAT
TACTCCTGACCAGGTTGCAATTCGAGTTTTGATAAGCATAATTATACCTTGTACATTGTGGGTTTTGTGC
TGTGGACGTTTTATTGTGACATCCCCATAAGCTACAAGAACAAAAATGAAATGTAAAAGTATTGAAAACG
TCGTACATTTTATATCTGAGTAGTATCCTTTGCTTTAAATGTCCATAAAACTAATTTTATAATCAATAAA
ACAACGTTTGTAAATCAACTGAGTTTACAAGTAGAGACATTGAGGGATACTTTCACTATGCTAAAGTGAT
AATCGACCAAATAATAACTTCACTTTGGTATTTATTCCTGTCTTATAAATGTTATGTATGAATTAAATTC
ATATGCATATGGCTCACTCTGACAATTTTTAATAATCTTCCAGATCAATATTGACTACCGATGCGGGTGG
TCTTTTGCTTTGAATTCTGCTGAACTTTACACCCCGAACAGCAATGTGTGCTTCAGCCTAAAAAAAAGTA
AGTGTGTTAATCAGTGCCCCCGATTCTTCATTTTTTGCCCCTCTCTCCCGTTTCGTCGGCAAAAGAAGAG
AAAATAAAGATAAGTCTCAAGATAGGTTGGTAATCGCTAAAGTGGTTGTGTGGATAAGAGTAGCAAAATG
GCAGGAAGAGCACTTTGCGCGCACACACTGTACTCATTGTTCTGGATAAAATTCTCTCGTTGTTTGCCGT
CGGATGTCTGCCTCTCTGCATTGAGCCGGCTTCTTCACTATCTTTAGTTAACCTAAAATGCCGTTTCTTT
TCTCGTATCCCCACTATCCCGTTGAGGTTCTCTGCTCTCTTCGCTCCCTACCGCCAGCGAGCAACTATCC
GTGGGGGCGCCTTGCTCGGAAGATGGGGGGGAAGAAAGAAGATTTTTGCTATTTGCACTTGAGAAAGAGA
CTTTTCCTGCGTCGATGGTTAGAGAACAGTGTGCAGACACTTTTCAGCTACCTAGAATTACAATTGGATA
TCCCCGCCTCCCAATCCACCCACCCAGGGAAAAAGAAGGGCTCGCCGAAAATCAAAGTTATCTCCAGGCT
CGCGCATCCCACCGAGCGGTTGACTTCTCTCCACCACTTTTCATTTTAACCCTCGGGGTACGGGATTGGC
CAAAGGACCCAAAGGTATGTTTCGAATGATACTAACATAACATAGAACATTTTCAGGAGGACCCTTGGCT
AGCGTCGACGGTACCGGTCAGATATCACTCGAGGAGCTCCCGAGATCCTATCGATTCGCGGCCGCTGTAC
ACCCCCAAAGGACCCAAAGGTATGTTTCGAATGATACTAACATAACATAGAACATTTTCAGGAGGACCCT
TGGAGGGTACCGAGCTCAGAAAAAATGACTGCTCCAAAGAAGAAGCGTAAGGTACCGGCAGAAAAAATGA
CTGCTCCAAAGAAGAAGCGTAAGGTACCGGCAGAAAAAATGACTGCTCCAAAGAAGAAGCGTAAGGTACC
GGCAGAAAAAATGACTGCTCCAAAGAAGAAGCGTAAGGTACCGGTAGAAAAAATGAGTAAAGGAGAAGAA
CTTTTCACTGGAGTTGTCCCAATTCTTGTTGAATTAGATGGTGATGTTAATGGGCACAAATTTTCTGTCA
GTGGAGAGGGTGAAGGTGATGCAACATACGGAAAACTTACCCTTAAATTTATTTGCACTACTGGAAAACT
ACCTGTTCCATGGGTAAGTTTAAACATATATATACTAACTAACCCTGATTATTTAAATTTTCAGCCAACA
CTTGTCACTACTTTCTGTTATGGTGTTCAATGCTTCTCGAGATACCCAGATCATATGAAACGGCATGACT
TTTTCAAGAGTGCCATGCCCGAAGGTTATGTACAGGAAAGAACTATATTTTTCAAAGATGACGGGAACTA
CAAGACACGTAAGTTTAAACAGTTCGGTACTAACTAACCATACATATTTAAATTTTCAGGTGCTGAAGTC
AAGTTTGAAGGTGATACCCTTGTTAATAGAATCGAGTTAAAAGGTATTGATTTTAAAGAAGATGGAAACA
TTCTTGGACACAAATTGGAATACAACTATAACTCACACAATGTATACATCATGGCAGACAAACAAAAGAA
TGGAATCAAAGTTGTAAGTTTAAACATGATTTTACTAACTAACTAATCTGATTTAAATTTTCAGAACTTC
AAAATTAGACACAACATTGAAGATGGAAGCGTTCAACTAGCAGACCATTATCAACAAAATACTCCAATTG
GCGATGGCCCTGTCCTTTTACCAGACAACCATTACCTGTCCACACAATCTGCCCTTTCGAAAGATCCCAA
CGAAAAGAGAGACCACATGGTCCTTCTTGAGTTTGTAACAGCTGCTGGGATTACACATGGCATGGACGAA
CTATACAAAAGCCCACAAGCTTTGGAATTCGCTAGCCGGCCATACAAGTAATCCGGATGATCGACGCCAA
CGTCGTTGAATTTTCAAATTTTAAATACTGAATATTTGTTTTTTTTCCTATTATTTATTTATTCTCTTTG
TGTTTTTTTTCTTGCTTTCTAAAAAATTAATTCAATCCAAATCTAAACATTTTTTTTTCTCTTTCCGTCT
CCCAATTCGTATTCCGCTCCTCTCATCTGAACACAATGTGCAAGTTTATTTATCTTCTCGCTTTCATTTC
ATTAGGACGTGGGGGGAATTGGTGGAAGGGGGAAACACACAAAAGGATGATGGAAATGAAATAAGGACAC
ACAATATGCAACAACATTCAATTCAGAAATATGGAGGAAGGTTTAAAAGAAAACATAAAAATATATAGAG
GAGGAAGGAAAACTAGTAAAAAATAAGCAAAGAAATTAGGCGAACGATGAGAATTGTCCTCGCTTGGGCC
CTTTCGTCTCGCGCGTTTCGGTGATGACGGTGAAAACCTCTGACACATGCAGCTCCCGGAGACGGTCACA
GCTTGTCTGTAAGCGGATGCCGGGAGCAGACAAGCCCGTCAGGGCGCGTCAGCGGGTGTTGGCGGGTGTC
GGGGCTGGCTTAACTATGCGGCATCAGAGCAGATTGTACTGAGAGTGCACCATATGCGGTGTGAAATACC
GCACAGATGCGTAAGGAGAAAATACCGCATCAGGCGGCCTTAAGGGCCTCGTGATACGCCTATTTTTATA
GGTTAATGTCATGATAATAATGGTTTCTTAGACGTCAGGTGGCACTTTTCGGGGAAATGTGCGCGGAACC
CCTATTTGTTTATTTTTCTAAATACATTCAAATATGTATCCGCTCATGAGACAATAACCCTGATAAATGC
TTCAATAATATTGAAAAAGGAAGAGTATGAGTATTCAACATTTCCGTGTCGCCCTTATTCCCTTTTTTGC
GGCATTTTGCCTTCCTGTTTTTGCTCACCCAGAAACGCTGGTGAAAGTAAAAGATGCTGAAGATCAGTTG
GGTGCACGAGTGGGTTACATCGAACTGGATCTCAACAGCGGTAAGATCCTTGAGAGTTTTCGCCCCGAAG
AACGTTTTCCAATGATGAGCACTTTTAAAGTTCTGCTATGTGGCGCGGTATTATCCCGTATTGACGCCGG
GCAAGAGCAACTCGGTCGCCGCATACACTATTCTCAGAATGACTTGGTTGAGTACTCACCAGTCACAGAA
AAGCATCTTACGGATGGCATGACAGTAAGAGAATTATGCAGTGCTGCCATAACCATGAGTGATAACACTG
CGGCCAACTTACTTCTGACAACGATCGGAGGACCGAAGGAGCTAACCGCTTTTTTGCACAACATGGGGGA
TCATGTAACTCGCCTTGATCGTTGGGAACCGGAGCTGAATGAAGCCATACCAAACGACGAGCGTGACACC
ACGATGCCTGTAGCAATGGCAACAACGTTGCGCAAACTATTAACTGGCGAACTACTTACTCTAGCTTCCC
GGCAACAATTAATAGACTGGATGGAGGCGGATAAAGTTGCAGGACCACTTCTGCGCTCGGCCCTTCCGGC
TGGCTGGTTTATTGCTGATAAATCTGGAGCCGGTGAGCGTGGGTCTCGCGGTATCATTGCAGCACTGGGG
CCAGATGGTAAGCCCTCCCGTATCGTAGTTATCTACACGACGGGGAGTCAGGCAACTATGGATGAACGAA
ATAGACAGATCGCTGAGATAGGTGCCTCACTGATTAAGCATTGGTAACTGTCAGACCAAGTTTACTCATA
TATACTTTAGATTGATTTAAAACTTCATTTTTAATTTAAAAGGATCTAGGTGAAGATCCTTTTTGATAAT
CTCATGACCAAAATCCCTTAACGTGAGTTTTCGTTCCACTGAGCGTCAGACCCCGTAGAAAAGATCAAAG
GATCTTCTTGAGATCCTTTTTTTCTGCGCGTAATCTGCTGCTTGCAAACAAAAAAACCACCGCTACCAGC
GGTGGTTTGTTTGCCGGATCAAGAGCTACCAACTCTTTTTCCGAAGGTAACTGGCTTCAGCAGAGCGCAG
ATACCAAATACTGTCCTTCTAGTGTAGCCGTAGTTAGGCCACCACTTCAAGAACTCTGTAGCACCGCCTA
CATACCTCGCTCTGCTAATCCTGTTACCAGTGGCTGCTGCCAGTGGCGATAAGTCGTGTCTTACCGGGTT
GGACTCAAGACGATAGTTACCGGATAAGGCGCAGCGGTCGGGCTGAACGGGGGGTTCGTGCACACAGCCC
AGCTTGGAGCGAACGACCTACACCGAACTGAGATACCTACAGCGTGAGCATTGAGAAAGCGCCACGCTTC
CCGAAGGGAGAAAGGCGGACAGGTATCCGGTAAGCGGCAGGGTCGGAACAGGAGAGCGCACGAGGGAGCT
TCCAGGGGGAAACGCCTGGTATCTTTATAGTCCTGTCGGGTTTCGCCACCTCTGACTTGAGCGTCGATTT
TTGTGATGCTCGTCAGGGGGGCGGAGCCTATGGAAAAACGCCAGCAACGCGGCCTTTTTACGGTTCCTGG
CCTTTTGCTGGCCTTTTGCTCACATGTTCTTTCCTGCGTTATCCCCTGATTCTGTGGATAACCGTATTAC
CGCCTTTGAGTGAGCTGATACCGCTCGCCGCAGCCGAACGACCGAGCGCAGCGAGTCAGTGAGCGAGGAA
GCGGAAGAGCGCCCAATACGCAAACCGCCTCTCCCCGCGCGTTGGCCGATTCATTAATGCAGCTGGCACG
ACAGGTTTCCCGACTGGAAAGCGGGCAGTGAGCGCAACGCAATTAATGTGAGTTAGCTCACTCATTAGGC
ACCCCAGGCTTTACACTTTATGCTTCCGGCTCGTATGTTGTGTGGAATTGTGAGCGGATAACAATTTCAC
ACAGGAAACAGCTATGACCATGATTACGCCAAGCTGTAAGTTTAAACATGATCTTACTAACTAACTATTC
TCATTTAAATTTTCAGAGCTTAAAAATGGCTGAAATCACTCACAACGATGGATACGCTAACAACTTGGAA
ATGAAAT
Features (pLannotate 1.2.2; 11 found; start..end, strand, type, name):
      1..23      -  misc_feature   MCS (fragment): pUC18/19 multiple cloning site
   1596..2456    +  CDS            sg25: sg25 is a basic (constitutively fluorescent) green fluorescent protein published in 1997, derived from Aequorea victoria.
   2948..2983    +  CDS            rop (fragment): Rop protein, which maintains plasmids at low copy number; rop
   3085..3184    +  misc_feature   bom (fragment): basis of mobility region from pBR322
   3282..3386    +  promoter       AmpR promoter: bla
   3387..4247    +  CDS            AmpR: β-lactamase; bla; confers resistance to ampicillin, carbenicillin, and related antibiotics
   4418..5006    +  rep_origin     ori: high-copy-number ColE1/pMB1/pBR322/pUC origin of replication
   5189..5281    +  CDS            lacI (fragment): lac repressor; lacI; The lac repressor binds to the lac operator to inhibit transcription in E. coli. This inhibition can be relieved by adding lactose or isopropyl-β-D-thiogalactopyranoside (IPTG).
   5294..5315    +  protein_bind   CAP binding site: CAP binding activates transcription in the presence of cAMP. E. coli catabolite activator protein
   5330..5360    +  promoter       lac promoter: promoter for the E. coli lac operon
   5368..5384    +  protein_bind   lac operator: The lac repressor binds to the lac operator to inhibit transcription in E. coli. This inhibition can be relieved by adding lactose or isopropyl-β-D-thiogalactopyranoside (IPTG). lac repressor encoded by lacI
