[The description below was written by a language model from this plasmid's Addgene catalogue record and pLannotate feature annotations shown in this document.]
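Description:
L4040 is a worm (C. elegans) expression plasmid of about 5.5 kb from a 1999 laboratory vector kit, catalogued as an empty backbone with no separately defined insert and an unnamed parental backbone. It is propagated in E. coli on a high-copy ColE1/pUC-type origin and selected with ampicillin through the β-lactamase gene and its native promoter. The automated annotation also finds leftover pUC/pBR322-derived sequences: a fragment of the pUC18/19 multiple cloning site, short rop, bom and lacI fragments, and the CAP binding site, lac promoter and lac operator. These appear to be backbone remnants and not functional parts of the worm cassette.

The payload is recorded only as a list of segment names in the tag field. It reads in order as myo-2 upstream and 5' sequences, synthetic introns (the IVS elements), four copies of the SV40 nuclear localization signal, a GFP coding region carrying the S65C substitution and interrupted by further artificial introns, and a let-858 segment. The list is truncated after that point. The feature table annotates only one element of this cassette, a green fluorescent protein coding region of Aequorea victoria origin. It does not mark the promoter, NLS repeats, introns or the let-858 sequences, so their positions rest on the catalogue listing alone.

Taken together, the parts suggest a nuclear-targeted GFP reporter under myo-2 regulatory sequences. myo-2 is generally known as a pharyngeal muscle myosin gene, and introns are commonly included to improve transgene expression in worms. The let-858 segment most likely serves as the 3' end of the cassette, although the record does not state its role. Such a plasmid would typically serve as a visible transformation marker or as a starting point for further cloning by restriction enzymes, but the record does not give a specific purpose.
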