Addgene plasmid #1621: L4040
Purpose: (Empty Backbone)
Depositing lab: Andrew Fire. Depositing organization: Carnegie Institution for Science.
Backbone
  Vector backbone: Unknown
  Backbone size (bp): 5536
  Vector type: Worm Expression
Growth in bacteria
  Bacterial resistance: Ampicillin, 100 μg/mL
  Growth temperature: 37°C
  Growth strain: DH5alpha
  Copy number: Unknown
Gene/Insert
  Gene/Insert name: None
  Tag / fusion protein: myo2-1090, myo25', IVSA, rf2128, IVSA, SV40NLS, SV40NLS, SV40NLS, SV40NLS, gfpN, IVSR, gfpS65C, IVSS, IVST, gfpC, let858...
  Cloning method: Restriction Enzyme
Terms and licenses: Academic/Nonprofit Terms; Industry Terms: Not Available to Industry
Depositor comments: See Fire Lab Vector Kit Documentation 1999. Fire Lab Miniprep Number pPD122.11, Ligation number L4040.
How to cite: L4040 was a gift from Andrew Fire (Addgene plasmid # 1621 ; http://n2t.net/addgene:1621 ; RRID:Addgene_1621)
