>Addgene plasmid #1621 | L4040 | addgene partial sequence | sequence record 16755 | 1621_m13reverse
AGCNCCATGATGANCTTCTAACTAACTATTCTCATTTAAATTTTCAGAGCTTAAAAATGGCTGAAATCAC
TCNCAACGATGGATACGCTAACAACTTGGAAATGAAATAAGCTTGCATGCCTGCAGGTCGAGGCATTTGA
ATTGGGGGTGGTGGACAGTAACTGTCTGTAATAATAATTACTCCTGACCAGGTTGCAATTCGAGTTTTGA
TAAGCATAATTATACCTTGTACATTGTGGGTTTTGTGCTGTGGACGTTTTATTGTGACATCCCCATAAGC
TACAAGAACAAAAATGAAATGTAAAAGTATTGAAAACGTCGTACATTTTATATCTGAGTAGTATCCTTTG
CTTTAAATGTCCATAAAACTAATTTTATAATCAATAAAACAACGTTTGTAAATCAACTGAGTTTACAAGT
AGAGACATTGAGGGATACTTTCACTATGCTAAAGTGATAATCGACCAAATAATAACTTCACTTTGGTATT
TATTCCTGTCTTATAAATGTTATGTATGAATTAAATTCATATGCATATGGCTCACTCTGACAATTTTTAA
TAATCTTCCAGATCAATATTGACTACCGATGCGGGTGGTCTTTTGCTTTGAATTCTGCTGAACTTTACAC
CCCGAACAGCAATGTGTGCTTCAGCCTAAAAAAAAGTAAGTGTGTTAATCAGTGCCCCCGATTCTTCATT
TTTTGCCCCTCTCTCCCGTTTCGTCGGCAAAAGAAGAGAAAATAAAGATAAGTCTCAAGATAGGTTGGTA
ATCGCTAAAGTGGTTGTGTGGATAAGAGTAGCAAAATGGCAGGAAGAGCACTTTGCGCGCACACACTGTA
CTCATTGGTTCTGGGANAAAATTCTCTCGTTGTTTGGCCGTCGGATGTCTGNCCTCTCTGCATTGAGCCG
GCTTCCTCCCTATCTTTAGTTAACCTAAATGCCGTTTCNTTTCTCGTATCCCCACTATCCCGTTGAGGTT
CTCTGCTCTCTTCCCTCCTACCGNCAGGGAGCAACTATCCGNGGGGGCCCCTTGCNCGGAAAANGGGGGG
AAAAAANAAAATTTTGCTATTTGCCCTGGAAAAANAAACTTTNCCGGCNCCCNAGGTAANAAANNAGGGG
CNAACCCTTTTCNNCCCCNANAATNNCATNGGAATCCCNCCCCCCNNCCCCCCCCCGGGAAAANANGGCC
CCCCCAAAACNAAATTTTNCCCGGCTCCNCNNCCCCCGAGGGNNNACNTCCNCCCCCTTTTTTTTACCCC
CGGGGAGGGGTGGCCAAGANCCCAGGATNTTCAAGAANAAAAAAAAAAANTTTNGGGAACCCGGTNAGCC
NGGCCCNNAAANNCCGGGNNCCNAAATTTTTNGCCNTNCCCANANAGGGTTTAGATAAAAAAAATTT
